Addgene plasmid #148842: pcDNA3.1-MS2-HA-EGFP-HsZNF598_611-714_AH
Purpose: Mammalian Expression of HsZNF598_611-714
Depositing lab: Elisa Izaurralde. Depositing organization: Max Planck Institute for Developmental Biology.
Backbone
  Vector backbone: Unknown
  Vector type: Mammalian Expression
Growth in bacteria
  Bacterial resistance: Ampicillin, 100 μg/mL
  Growth temperature: 37°C
  Growth strain: DH5alpha
  Copy number: High Copy
Gene/Insert
  Gene/Insert name: HsZNF598_611-714
  Species: H. sapiens (human)
  Entrez Gene: ZNF598 (a.k.a. HEL2)
  Cloning method: Unknown
Terms and licenses: Academic/Nonprofit Terms; Industry Terms: Not Available to Industry
Depositor comments: Sequence according to sequence given by NCBI: NM_178167.4 Plasmids from this collection were made available to the research community and donated after the lab closed. Please note that the sequence provided by the depositing laboratory may be theoretical/predicted or based on Sanger sequencing results. There may be discrepancies between sequencing results obtained by Addgene and the depositor sequence. If an Addgene verified sequence is not available, please contact before placing your order to request that our lab fully sequence the plasmid.
How to cite: pcDNA3.1-MS2-HA-EGFP-HsZNF598_611-714_AH was a gift from Elisa Izaurralde (Addgene plasmid # 148842 ; http://n2t.net/addgene:148842 ; RRID:Addgene_148842)
