[The description below was written by a language model from this plasmid's Addgene catalogue record and pLannotate feature annotations shown in this document.]
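Description:
pcDNA3.1-MS2-HA-EGFP-HsZNF598_611-714_AH is a mammalian expression plasmid of about 6.9 kb. The catalogue lists the backbone as unknown, but the name and the annotated features are consistent with a pcDNA3.1-type vector. It is maintained in E. coli through a high-copy ColE1/pUC-type origin with ampicillin selection (AmpR under its own bla promoter), and it also carries an f1 origin. A neomycin phosphotransferase gene flanked by the SV40 early promoter and the SV40 polyadenylation signal would allow G418 selection of transfected mammalian cells. Small annotated fragments such as the bom, lac promoter/operator, lacI, ble and truncated HIV-1 LTR hits appear to be backbone remnants or short sequence matches rather than functional parts.

The expression cassette is driven by the human CMV immediate-early enhancer and promoter and terminated by the bovine growth hormone polyadenylation signal. T7 and SP6 promoters flank the insert. The annotated coding elements lie in series: bacteriophage MS2 coat protein, a short HA epitope segment (annotated as a fragment of a 3xHA tag), EGFP, and a fragment of human ZNF598 corresponding to residues 611–714. ZNF598 is an E3 ubiquitin ligase that acts in ribosome quality control by ubiquitinating 40S ribosomal proteins on stalled ribosomes.

The MS2 coat protein binds a specific RNA stem-loop, so this arrangement fits a tethering approach in which the ZNF598 fragment is recruited to a reporter mRNA carrying MS2 binding sites. HA and EGFP would then allow detection and visualisation of the fusion. The record itself states only mammalian expression of the fragment as the purpose, and it notes that the depositor sequence may be theoretical or based on Sanger reads.
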