Features (pLannotate 1.2.2; 24 found; start..end, strand, type, name):
     28..80      -  misc_feature   bom (fragment): basis of mobility region from pBR322
    235..614     +  enhancer       CMV enhancer: human cytomegalovirus immediate early enhancer
    615..818     +  promoter       CMV promoter: human cytomegalovirus (CMV) immediate early promoter
    814..847     +  LTR            5' LTR (truncated) (fragment): truncated 5' long terminal repeat (LTR) from HIV-1
    863..881     +  promoter       T7 promoter: promoter for bacteriophage T7 RNA polymerase
    904..1290    +  CDS            MS2: bacteriophage MS2 coat protein binds to a specific stem-loop structure in the viral RNA (Peabody, 1993)
   1333..1359    +  CDS            3xHA (fragment): three tandem HA epitope tags
   1378..2094    +  CDS            EGFP: EGFP is a basic (constitutively fluorescent) green fluorescent protein published in 1996, derived from Aequorea victoria. It is reported to be a rapidly-maturing weak dimer with moderate acid sensitivity.
   2125..2433    +  CDS            ZNF598 (fragment): ZN598_HUMAN - Experimental evidence at protein level: Swiss-Prot protein existence level 1. E3 ubiquitin-protein ligase that plays a key role in the ribosome quality control (RQC), a pathway that takes place when a ribosome has stalled during translation (PubMed:28065601, PubMed:28132843). Required for ribosomes to terminally stall during translation of poly(A) sequences by mediating monoubiquitination of 40S ribosomal protein RPS10/eS10, RPS20/uS10 and RPS3/uS3 (PubMed:28065601, PubMed:28132843). Stalling precludes synthesis of a long poly-lysine tail and initiates the RQC pathway to degrade
   2477..2495    -  promoter       SP6 promoter: promoter for bacteriophage SP6 RNA polymerase
   2521..2745    +  polyA_signal   bGH poly(A) signal: bovine growth hormone polyadenylation signal
   2749..2770    +  promoter       SV40 promoter (fragment): SV40 enhancer and early promoter
   2791..3219    +  rep_origin     f1 ori (sequence partly withheld): f1 bacteriophage origin of replication; arrow indicates direction of (+) strand synthesis
   3233..3562    +  promoter       SV40 promoter: SV40 enhancer and early promoter
   3629..4420    +  CDS            neo: KKA2_KLEPN - Also known as kan, nptII. Experimental evidence at protein level: Swiss-Prot protein existence level 1. Resistance to kanamycin, neomycin, paromomycin, ribostamycin, butirosin and gentamicin B. From Klebsiella pneumoniae.
   4444..4602    +  CDS            ble (fragment): BLE_KLEPN - Experimental evidence at protein level: Swiss-Prot protein existence level 1. Binding protein with a strong affinity to the bleomycin family of antibiotics. Binds to CL990; an antimitotic-antibiotic compound. From Klebsiella pneumoniae.
   4597..4718    +  polyA_signal   SV40 poly(A) signal: SV40 polyadenylation signal
   4791..4807    -  protein_bind   lac operator: The lac repressor binds to the lac operator to inhibit transcription in E. coli. This inhibition can be relieved by adding lactose or isopropyl-β-D-thiogalactopyranoside (IPTG). lac repressor encoded by lacI
   4815..4845    -  promoter       lac promoter: promoter for the E. coli lac operon
   4860..4881    -  protein_bind   CAP binding site: CAP binding activates transcription in the presence of cAMP. E. coli catabolite activator protein
   4894..4986    -  CDS            lacI (fragment): lac repressor; lacI; The lac repressor binds to the lac operator to inhibit transcription in E. coli. This inhibition can be relieved by adding lactose or isopropyl-β-D-thiogalactopyranoside (IPTG).
   5169..5754    -  rep_origin     ori: high-copy-number ColE1/pMB1/pBR322/pUC origin of replication
   5925..6785    -  CDS            AmpR: β-lactamase; bla; confers resistance to ampicillin, carbenicillin, and related antibiotics
   6786..6890    -  promoter       AmpR promoter: bla
>Addgene plasmid #148842 | pcDNA3.1-MS2-HA-EGFP-HsZNF598_611-714_AH | depositor full sequence | sequence record 291290 | Full Sequence
GACGGATCGGGAGATCTCCCGATCCCCTATGGTGCACTCTCAGTACAATCTGCTCTGATGCCGCATAGTT
AAGCCAGTATCTGCTCCCTGCTTGTGTGTTGGAGGTCGCTGAGTAGTGCGCGAGCAAAATTTAAGCTACA
ACAAGGCAAGGCTTGACCGACAATTGCATGAAGAATCTGCTTAGGGTTAGGCGTTTTGCGCTGCTTCGCG
ATGTACGGGCCAGATATACGCGTTGACATTGATTATTGACTAGTTATTAATAGTAATCAATTACGGGGTC
ATTAGTTCATAGCCCATATATGGAGTTCCGCGTTACATAACTTACGGTAAATGGCCCGCCTGGCTGACCG
CCCAACGACCCCCGCCCATTGACGTCAATAATGACGTATGTTCCCATAGTAACGCCAATAGGGACTTTCC
ATTGACGTCAATGGGTGGAGTATTTACGGTAAACTGCCCACTTGGCAGTACATCAAGTGTATCATATGCC
AAGTACGCCCCCTATTGACGTCAATGACGGTAAATGGCCCGCCTGGCATTATGCCCAGTACATGACCTTA
TGGGACTTTCCTACTTGGCAGTACATCTACGTATTAGTCATCGCTATTACCATGGTGATGCGGTTTTGGC
AGTACATCAATGGGCGTGGATAGCGGTTTGACTCACGGGGATTTCCAAGTCTCCACCCCATTGACGTCAA
TGGGAGTTTGTTTTGGCACCAAAATCAACGGGACTTTCCAAAATGTCGTAACAACTCCGCCCCATTGACG
CAAATGGGCGGTAGGCGTGTACGGTGGGAGGTCTATATAAGCAGAGCTCTCTGGCTAACTAGAGAACCCA
CTGCTTACTGGCTTATCGAAATTAATACGACTCACTATAGGGAGACCCAAGCTTGCCACCATGGCTTCTA
ACTTTACTCAGTTCGTTCTCGTCGACAATGGCGGAACTGGCGACGTGACTGTCGCCCCAAGCAACTTCGC
TAACGGGGTCGCTGAATGGATCAGCTCTAACTCGCGATCACAGGCTTACAAAGTAACCTGTAGCGTTCGT
CAGAGCTCTGCGCAGAATCGCAAATACACCATCAAAGTCGAGGTGCCTAAAGTGGCAACCCAGACTGTTG
GTGGTGAAGAGCTTCCTGTAGCCGGATGGAGATCTTACTTAAATATGGAACTAACCATTCCAATTTTCGC
CACGAATTCCGACTGCGAGCTTATTGTTAAGGCAATGCAAGGTCTCCTAAAAGATGGAAACCCGATTCCC
TCGGCCATCGCGGCCAACTCCGGCATCTACGGAGGTGGAGGTGGATCTGGTGGATCTCCTCCACATATGG
CTTACCCATACGATGTTCCAGATTACGCTCCTCCAAAGCTTGGATCCATGGTGAGCAAGGGCGAGGAGCT
GTTCACCGGGGTGGTGCCCATCCTGGTCGAGCTGGACGGCGACGTAAACGGCCACAAGTTCAGCGTGTCC
GGCGAGGGCGAGGGCGATGCCACCTACGGCAAGCTGACCCTGAAGTTCATCTGCACCACCGGCAAGCTGC
CCGTGCCCTGGCCCACCCTCGTGACCACCCTGACCTACGGCGTGCAGTGCTTCAGCCGCTACCCCGACCA
CATGAAGCAGCACGACTTCTTCAAGTCCGCCATGCCCGAAGGCTACGTCCAGGAGCGCACCATCTTCTTC
AAGGACGACGGCAACTACAAGACCCGCGCCGAGGTGAAGTTCGAGGGCGACACCCTGGTGAACCGCATCG
AGCTGAAGGGCATCGACTTCAAGGAGGACGGCAACATCCTGGGGCACAAGCTGGAGTACAACTACAACAG
CCACAACGTCTATATCATGGCCGACAAGCAGAAGAACGGCATCAAGGTGAACTTCAAGATCCGCCACAAC
ATCGAGGACGGCAGTGTGCAGCTCGCCGACCACTACCAGCAGAACACCCCCATCGGCGACGGCCCCGTGC
TGCTGCCCGACAACCACTACCTGAGCACCCAGTCCGCCCTGAGCAAAGACCCCAACGAGAAGCGCGATCA
CATGGTCCTGCTGGAGTTCGTGACCGCCGCCGGGATCACTCTCGGCATGGACGAGCTGTACAAGTCCGGA
CTCAGAGGTGGATCTGGTGGATCTCCTCCACATCTCGAGCCCCCAGGGGCTTTGCAGGCCCCGGAAGCTC
CTGCCAGCAGAGCCGAGGGGCCAGTTGCCGTCGTCGTTAATGGACACACGGAGGGCCCGGCCCCTGCTCG
GAGTGCCCCCAAGGAACCCCCTGGGCTCCCAAGGCCCCTGGGGTCCTTCCCCTGCCCCACGCCACAGGAG
GACTTCCCAGCGCTCGGCGGCCCCTGCCCACCCCGGATGCCGCCGCCCCCAGGCTTCAGCGCTGTGGTGC
TCCTGAAGGGCACGCCTCCCCCACCCCCGCCGGGCCTGGTGCCCCCAATCAGCAAGCCGCCCCCTGGCTT
CTAAGCGGCCGCCTAGAGGGCCCTATTCTATAGTGTCACCTAAATGCTAGAGCTCGCTGATCAGCCTCGA
CTGTGCCTTCTAGTTGCCAGCCATCTGTTGTTTGCCCCTCCCCCGTGCCTTCCTTGACCCTGGAAGGTGC
CACTCCCACTGTCCTTTCCTAATAAAATGAGGAAATTGCATCGCATTGTCTGAGTAGGTGTCATTCTATT
CTGGGGGGTGGGGTGGGGCAGGACAGCAAGGGGGAGGATTGGGAAGACAATAGCAGGCATGCTGGGGATG
CGGTGGGCTCTATGGCTTCTGAGGCGGAAAGAACCAGCTGGGGCTCTAGGGGGTATCCCC
[124 nt withheld, positions 2791-2914]
C
[91 nt withheld, positions 2916-3006]
A
[49 nt withheld, positions 3008-3056]
CCTTTGACGTTGGAGTCCACGTTCTTT
[37 nt withheld, positions 3084-3120]
ACCCTATCTCGGTCTATTCTTTTGATTTATAAGGGATTTTGCCGATTTCGGCCTATTGGTTAAAAAATGA
GCTGATTTAACAAAAATTTAACGCGAATTAATTCTGTGGAATGTGTGTCAGTTAGGGTGTGGAAAGTCCC
CAGGCTCCCCAGCAGGCAGAAGTATGCAAAGCATGCATCTCAATTAGTCAGCAACCAGGTGTGGAAAGTC
CCCAGGCTCCCCAGCAGGCAGAAGTATGCAAAGCATGCATCTCAATTAGTCAGCAACCATAGTCCCGCCC
CTAACTCCGCCCATCCCGCCCCTAACTCCGCCCAGTTCCGCCCATTCTCCGCCCCATGGCTGACTAATTT
TTTTTATTTATGCAGAGGCCGAGGCCGCCTCTGCCTCTGAGCTATTCCAGAAGTAGTGAGGAGGCTTTTT
TGGAGGCCTAGGCTTTTGCAAAAAGCTCCCGGGAGCTTGTATATCCATTTTCGGATCTGATCAAGAGACA
GGATGAGGATCGTTTCGCATGATTGAACAAGATGGATTGCACGCAGGTTCTCCGGCCGCTTGGGTGGAGA
GGCTATTCGGCTATGACTGGGCACAACAGACAATCGGCTGCTCTGATGCCGCCGTGTTCCGGCTGTCAGC
GCAGGGGCGCCCGGTTCTTTTTGTCAAGACCGACCTGTCCGGTGCCCTGAATGAACTGCAGGACGAGGCA
GCGCGGCTATCGTGGCTGGCCACGACGGGCGTTCCTTGCGCAGCTGTGCTCGACGTTGTCACTGAAGCGG
GAAGGGACTGGCTGCTATTGGGCGAAGTGCCGGGGCAGGATCTCCTGTCATCTCACCTTGCTCCTGCCGA
GAAAGTATCCATCATGGCTGATGCAATGCGGCGGCTGCATACGCTTGATCCGGCTACCTGCCCATTCGAC
CACCAAGCGAAACATCGCATCGAGCGAGCACGTACTCGGATGGAAGCCGGTCTTGTCGATCAGGATGATC
TGGACGAAGAGCATCAGGGGCTCGCGCCAGCCGAACTGTTCGCCAGGCTCAAGGCGCGCATGCCCGACGG
CGAGGATCTCGTCGTGACCCATGGCGATGCCTGCTTGCCGAATATCATGGTGGAAAATGGCCGCTTTTCT
GGATTCATCGACTGTGGCCGGCTGGGTGTGGCGGACCGCTATCAGGACATAGCGTTGGCTACCCGTGATA
TTGCTGAAGAGCTTGGCGGCGAATGGGCTGACCGCTTCCTCGTGCTTTACGGTATCGCCGCTCCCGATTC
GCAGCGCATCGCCTTCTATCGCCTTCTTGACGAGTTCTTCTGAGCGGGACTCTGGGGTTCGAAATGACCG
ACCAAGCGACGCCCAACCTGCCATCACGAGATTTCGATTCCACCGCCGCCTTCTATGAAAGGTTGGGCTT
CGGAATCGTTTTCCGGGACGCCGGCTGGATGATCCTCCAGCGCGGGGATCTCATGCTGGAGTTCTTCGCC
CACCCCAACTTGTTTATTGCAGCTTATAATGGTTACAAATAAAGCAATAGCATCACAAATTTCACAAATA
AAGCATTTTTTTCACTGCATTCTAGTTGTGGTTTGTCCAAACTCATCAATGTATCTTATCATGTCTGTAT
ACCGTCGACCTCTAGCTAGAGCTTGGCGTAATCATGGTCATAGCTGTTTCCTGTGTGAAATTGTTATCCG
CTCACAATTCCACACAACATACGAGCCGGAAGCATAAAGTGTAAAGCCTGGGGTGCCTAATGAGTGAGCT
AACTCACATTAATTGCGTTGCGCTCACTGCCCGCTTTCCAGTCGGGAAACCTGTCGTGCCAGCTGCATTA
ATGAATCGGCCAACGCGCGGGGAGAGGCGGTTTGCGTATTGGGCGCTCTTCCGCTTCCTCGCTCACTGAC
TCGCTGCGCTCGGTCGTTCGGCTGCGGCGAGCGGTATCAGCTCACTCAAAGGCGGTAATACGGTTATCCA
CAGAATCAGGGGATAACGCAGGAAAGAACATGTGAGCAAAAGGCCAGCAAAAGGCCAGGAACCGTAAAAA
GGCCGCGTTGCTGGCGTTTTTCCATAGGCTCCGCCCCCCTGACGAGCATCACAAAAATCGACGCTCAAGT
CAGAGGTGGCGAAACCCGACAGGACTATAAAGATACCAGGCGTTTCCCCCTGGAAGCTCCCTCGTGCGCT
CTCCTGTTCCGACCCTGCCGCTTACCGGATACCTGTCCGCCTTTCTCCCTTCGGGAAGCGTGGCGCTTTC
TCATAGCTCACGCTGTAGGTATCTCAGTTCGGTGTAGGTCGTTCGCTCCAAGCTGGGCTGTGTGCACGAA
CCCCCCGTTCAGCCCGACCGCTGCGCCTTATCCGGTAACTATCGTCTTGAGTCCAACCCGGTAAGACACG
ACTTATCGCCACTGGCAGCAGCCACTGGTAACAGGATTAGCAGAGCGAGGTATGTAGGCGGTGCTACAGA
GTTCTTGAAGTGGTGGCCTAACTACGGCTACACTAGAAGAACAGTATTTGGTATCTGCGCTCTGCTGAAG
CCAGTTACCTTCGGAAAAAGAGTTGGTAGCTCTTGATCCGGCAAACAAACCACCGCTGGTAGCGGTTTTT
TTGTTTGCAAGCAGCAGATTACGCGCAGAAAAAAAGGATCTCAAGAAGATCCTTTGATCTTTTCTACGGG
GTCTGACGCTCAGTGGAACGAAAACTCACGTTAAGGGATTTTGGTCATGAGATTATCAAAAAGGATCTTC
ACCTAGATCCTTTTAAATTAAAAATGAAGTTTTAAATCAATCTAAAGTATATATGAGTAAACTTGGTCTG
ACAGTTACCAATGCTTAATCAGTGAGGCACCTATCTCAGCGATCTGTCTATTTCGTTCATCCATAGTTGC
CTGACTCCCCGTCGTGTAGATAACTACGATACGGGAGGGCTTACCATCTGGCCCCAGTGCTGCAATGATA
CCGCGAGACCCACGCTCACCGGCTCCAGATTTATCAGCAATAAACCAGCCAGCCGGAAGGGCCGAGCGCA
GAAGTGGTCCTGCAACTTTATCCGCCTCCATCCAGTCTATTAATTGTTGCCGGGAAGCTAGAGTAAGTAG
TTCGCCAGTTAATAGTTTGCGCAACGTTGTTGCCATTGCTACAGGCATCGTGGTGTCACGCTCGTCGTTT
GGTATGGCTTCATTCAGCTCCGGTTCCCAACGATCAAGGCGAGTTACATGATCCCCCATGTTGTGCAAAA
AAGCGGTTAGCTCCTTCGGTCCTCCGATCGTTGTCAGAAGTAAGTTGGCCGCAGTGTTATCACTCATGGT
TATGGCAGCACTGCATAATTCTCTTACTGTCATGCCATCCGTAAGATGCTTTTCTGTGACTGGTGAGTAC
TCAACCAAGTCATTCTGAGAATAGTGTATGCGGCGACCGAGTTGCTCTTGCCCGGCGTCAATACGGGATA
ATACCGCGCCACATAGCAGAACTTTAAAAGTGCTCATCATTGGAAAACGTTCTTCGGGGCGAAAACTCTC
AAGGATCTTACCGCTGTTGAGATCCAGTTCGATGTAACCCACTCGTGCACCCAACTGATCTTCAGCATCT
TTTACTTTCACCAGCGTTTCTGGGTGAGCAAAAACAGGAAGGCAAAATGCCGCAAAAAAGGGAATAAGGG
CGACACGGAAATGTTGAATACTCATACTCTTCCTTTTTCAATATTATTGAAGCATTTATCAGGGTTATTG
TCTCATGAGCGGATACATATTTGAATGTATTTAGAAAAATAAACAAATAGGGGTTCCGCGCACATTTCCC
CGAAAAGTGCCACCTGACGTC
